>Addgene plasmid #58725 | pRS406-PHO5-GFP-CERT PH domain | addgene partial sequence | sequence record 94324 | GFP-F 5'-GGTCCTTCTTGAGTTTGTAAC-3'
AGACTATACAAGCTTGGATCCATGGAGCAAAAGCTCATTTCTGAAGAGGACTTGAGATCTATGTCGGATA
ATCAGAGCTGGAACTCGTCGGGCTCGGAGGAGGATCCAGAGACGGAGTCTGGGCCGCCTGTGGAGCGCTG
CGGGGTCCTCAGTAAGTGGACAAACTACATTCATGGGTGGCAGGATCGTTGGGTAGTTTTGAAAAATAAT
GCTCTGAGTTACTACAAATCTGAAGATGAAACAGAGTATGGCTGCAGAGGATCCATCTGTCTTAGCAAGG
CTGTCATCACACCTCACGATTTTGATGAATGTCGATTTGATATTAGTGTAAATGATAGTGTTTGGTATCT
TCGTGCTCAGGATCCAGATCATAGACAGCAATGGATAGATGCCATTGAACAGCACAAGACTGAATCTGGA
TATGGATGAATCTAGAGATCCCCCTCCAGCTTTTGTTCCCTTTAGTGAGGGTTAATTGCGCGCTTGGCGT
AATCATGGTCATAGCTGTTTCCTGTGTGAAATTGTTATCCGCTCACAATTCCACACAACATACGAGCCGG
AAGCATAAAGTGTAAAGCCTGGGGTGCCTAATGAGTGAGCTAACTCACATTAATTGCGTTGCGCTCACTG
CCCGCTTTCCAGTCGGGAAACCTGTCGTGCCAGCTGCATTAATGAATCGGCCAACGCGCGGGGAGAGGCG
GTTTGCGTATTGGGCGCTCTTCCGCTTCCTCGCTCACTGACTCGCTGCGCTCGGGTCGTTCGGCTGCGGC
GAGCGGTATCAGCTCACTCAAAGGCGGTAATACGGTTATCCACAG
