>Addgene plasmid #58725 | pRS406-PHO5-GFP-CERT PH domain | addgene partial sequence | sequence record 94326 | M13pUC-Rev 5'-AGCGGATAACAATTTCACACAGG-3'
GCCAGCGCGCAATTAACCCTCACTAAAGGGAACAAAAGCTGGAGGGGGATCTCTAGATTCATCCATATCC
AGATTCAGTCTTGTGCTGTTCAATGGCATCTATCCATTGCTGTCTATGATCTGGATCCTGAGCACGAAGA
TACCAAACACTATCATTTACACTAATATCAAATCGACATTCATCAAAATCGTGAGGTGTGATGACAGCCT
TGCTAAGACAGATGGATCCTCTGCAGCCATACTCTGTTTCATCTTCAGATTTGTAGTAACTCAGAGCATT
ATTTTTCAAAACTACCCAACGATCCTGCCACCCATGAATGTAGTTTGTCCACTTACTGAGGACCCCGCAG
CGCTCCACAGGCGGCCCAGACTCCGTCTCTGGATCCTCCTCCGAGCCCGACGAGTTCCAGCTCTGATTAT
CCGACATAGATCTCAAGTCCTCTTCAGAAATGAGCTTTTGCTCCATGGATCCAAGCTTGTATAGTTCATC
CATGCCATGTGTAATCCCAGCAGCTGTTACAAACTCAAGAAGGACCATGTGGTCTCTCTTTTCGTTGGGA
TCTTTCGAAAGGGCAGATTGTGTGGACAGGTAATGGTTGTCTGGTAAAAGGACAGGGCCATCGCCAATTG
GAGTATTTTGTTGATAATGGTCTGCTAGTTGAACGCTTCCATCTTCAATGTTGTGTCTAATTTTGAAGTT
AACTTTGATTCCATTCTTTTGTTTGTCTGCCATGATGTATACATTGTGTGAGTTATAGTTGTATTCCAAA
TTTGTGTCCAAGAATGTTTCCATCTTC
