>Addgene plasmid #58725 | pRS406-PHO5-GFP-CERT PH domain | addgene partial sequence | sequence record 94327 | M13pUC-Fwd 5'-CCCAGTCACGACGTTGTAAAACG-3'
GGGCGAATTGGGTACCGGGCCCCCCCTCGAGGTCGACGCTCTCCCTTATGCGACTCCTGCATTAGGAAGC
AGCCCAGTAGTAGGTTGAGGCCGTTGAGCACCGCCGCCGCAAGGAATGGTGCATGCAAGGAGATGGCGCC
CAACAGTCCCCCGGCCACGGGGCCTGCCACCATACCCACGCCGAAACAAGCGCTCATGAGCCCGAAGTGG
CGAGCCCGATCTTCCCCATCGGTGATGTCGGCGATATAGGCGCCAGCAACCGCACCTGTGGCGCCGGTGA
TGCCGGCCACGATGCGTCCGGCGTAGAGGATCGATCCGGTCACCTTACTTGGCAAGGCATATACCCATTT
GGGATAAGGGTAAACATCTTTGAATTGTCGAAATGAAACGTATATAAGCGCTGATGTTTTGCTAAGTCGA
GGTTAGTATGGCTTCATCTCTCATGAGAATAAGAACAACAACAAATAGAGCAAGCAAATTCGAGAATTCC
TGCAGCCCGGGCAATTCGAATATAATGTCTAAAGGAGAAGAACTTTTCACTGGAGTTGTCCCAATTCTTG
TTGAATTAGATGGTGATGTTAATGGGCACAAATTTTCTGTCAGTGGAGAGGGTGAAGGTGATGCAACATA
CGGAAAACTTACCCTTAAATTTATTTGCACTACTGGAAAACTACCTGTTCCATGGCCAACACTTGTCACT
ACTTTTACGTATGGTGTTCAATGCTTTTCAAGATACCCAGATCATATGAAACGGCATGACTTTTTCAAGA
GTGCCATGCCCGAAGGTTATGTACAGGAAAGAACTATA
