>Addgene plasmid #58725 | pRS406-PHO5-GFP-CERT PH domain | addgene partial sequence | sequence record 94345 | pGEX3 5'-CCGGGAGCTGCATGTGTCAGAGG-3'
CGCGCGAGAGAAGGGCCTCGTGATACGCCTATTTTTATAGGTTAATGTCATGATAATAATGGTTTCTTAG
ACGTCAGGTGGCACTTTTCGGGGAAATGTGCGCGGAACCCCTATTTGTTTATTTTTCTAAATACATTCAA
ATATGTATCCGCTCATGAGACAATAACCCTGATAAATGCTTCAATAATATTGAAAAAGGAAGAGTATGAG
TATTCAACATTTCCGTGTCGCCCTTATTCCCTTTTTTGCGGCATTTTGCCTTCCTGTTTTTGCTCACCCA
GAAACGCTGGTGAAAGTAAAAGATGCTGAAGATCAGTTGGGTGCACGAGTGGGTTACATCGAACTGGATC
TCAACAGCGGTAAGATCCTTGAGAGTTTTCGCCCCGAAGAACGTTTTCCAATGATGAGCACTTTTAAAGT
TCTGCTATGTGGCGCGGTATTATCCCGTATTGACGCCGGGCAAGAGCAACTCGGTCGCCGCATACACTAT
TCTCAGAATGACTTGGTTGAGTACTCACCAGTCACAGAAAAGCATCTTACGGATGGCATGACAGTAAGAG
AATTATGCAGTGCTGCCATAACCATGAGTGATAACACTGCGGCCAACTTACTTCTGACAACGATCGGAGG
ACCGAAGGAGCTAACCGCTTTTTTGCACAACATGGGGGATCATGTAACTCGCCTTGATCGTTGGGAACCG
GAGCTGAATGAAGCCATACCAAACGACGAGCGTGACACCACGATGCCTGTAGCAATGGCAACAACGTTGC
GCAAACTATTAACTGGCGAACTACTTACTCTAGCTTCCCGGCAACAATTAATAGACTGGATGGAGGCGGA
TAAAGTTGCAGGACCACTTCTGCGCTC
