>Addgene plasmid #58725 | pRS406-PHO5-GFP-CERT PH domain | addgene partial sequence | sequence record 95424 | URA3-R2 5'-TTGGCGGATAATGCCTTTAG-3'
GATATCCACATGTGTTTTTAGTAAACAAATTTTGGGACCTAATGCTTCAACTAACTCCAGTAATTCCTTG
GTGGTACGAACATCCAATGAAGCACACAAGTTTGTTTGCTTTTCGTGCATGATATTAAATAGCTTGGCAG
CAACAGGACTAGGATGAGTAGCAGCACGTTCCTTATATGTAGCTTTCGACATGATTTATCTTCGTTTCCT
GCAGGTTTTTGTTCTGTGCAGTTGGGTTAAGAATACTGGGCAATTTCATGTTTCTTCAACACTACATATG
CGTATATATACCAATCTAAGTCTGTGCTCCTTCCTTCGTTCTTCCTTCTGTTCGGAGATTACCGAATCAA
AAAAATTTCAAGGAAACCGAAATCAAAAAAAAGAATAAAAAAAAAATGATGAATTGAAAAGGTGGTATGG
TGCACTCTCAGTACAATCTGCTCTGATGCCGCATAGTTAAGCCAGCCCCGACACCCGCCAACACCCGCTG
ACGCGCCCTGACGGGCTTGTCTGCTCCCGGCATCCGCTTACAGACAAGCTGTGACCGTCTCCGGGAGCTG
CATGTGTCAGAGGTTTTCACCGTCATCACCGAAACGCGCGAGACGAAAGGGCCTCGTGATACGCCTATTT
TTATAGGTTAATGTCATGATAATAATGGTTTCTTAGACGTCAGGTGGCACTTTTCGGGGAAATGTGCGCG
GAACCCCTATTTGTTTATTTTTCTAAATACATTCAAATATGTATCCGCTCATGAGAC
