[The description below was written by a language model from this plasmid's Addgene catalogue record.]
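Description:
pRS406-PHO5-GFP-CERT PH domain is a yeast expression plasmid built on pRS406, a member of the pRS400 series of yeast integrating vectors. These vectors lack a yeast replication origin or centromere, so they are normally maintained by integration into the genome, typically at the ura3 locus, with selection for uracil prototrophy through the URA3 marker. In bacteria the plasmid is propagated as a shuttle vector under ampicillin selection. The record lists its copy number as unknown, and no feature table is provided, so the exact layout of backbone elements cannot be confirmed beyond the catalogue fields.

The payload is the pleckstrin homology (PH) domain of human CERT, also known as CERT1, COL4A3BP or GPBP, the ceramide transfer protein. The fragment spans methionine 1 to glycine 122 according to the depositor. It is expressed from the yeast PHO5 promoter, the acid phosphatase promoter that is natively regulated by phosphate availability, and it carries GFP and Myc tags at the N terminus, both supplied by the backbone. The order of the two tags relative to each other is not stated.

The resulting fusion allows the subcellular distribution of the isolated PH domain to be followed by fluorescence microscopy in live yeast, while the Myc epitope offers an option for antibody-based detection. The associated work concerns how Golgi-specific PH domains are targeted through components both dependent on and independent of PtdIns 4-kinase. This is consistent with use of the construct as a localisation probe for Golgi recruitment of the CERT PH domain in wild-type and mutant yeast strains.
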