Addgene plasmid #58725: pRS406-PHO5-GFP-CERT PH domain
Purpose: Expresses GFP-Tagged CERT PH domain in yeast
Depositing lab: Tim Levine. Depositing organization: University College London. Publication: Targeting of Golgi-specific pleckstrin homology domains involves both PtdIns 4-kinase-dependent and -independent components. Levine TP, Munro S. Curr Biol. 2002 Apr 30;12(9):695-704. S0960982202007790 PubMed 12007412.
Backbone
  Vector backbone: pRS406
  Backbone manufacturer: Stratagene
  Vector type: Yeast Expression
  Selectable markers: URA3
Growth in bacteria
  Bacterial resistance: Ampicillin, 100 μg/mL
  Growth temperature: 37°C
  Growth strain: DH5alpha
  Copy number: Unknown
Gene/Insert
  Gene/Insert name: collagen, type IV, alpha 3 binding protein PH domain (alt names: CERT; GPBP)
  Species: H. sapiens (human)
  GenBank ID: NM_001130105.1
  Entrez Gene: CERT1 (a.k.a. CERT, CERTL, COL4A3BP, GPBP, MRD34, STARD11)
  Promoter: PHO5
  Tag / fusion protein: GFP (N terminal on backbone); Myc (N terminal on backbone)
  Cloning method: Unknown
  Sequencing primers: 5′ N/A; 3′ N/A
Terms and licenses: Academic/Nonprofit Terms; Industry Terms: Not Available to Industry
Depositor comments: PH domain of CERT= Methionine 1 - Glycine 122
How to cite: pRS406-PHO5-GFP-CERT PH domain was a gift from Tim Levine (Addgene plasmid # 58725 ; http://n2t.net/addgene:58725 ; RRID:Addgene_58725)
